>Addgene plasmid #215134 | NEIL2-mCherry | addgene full sequence | sequence record 426801 | Addgene NGS Result
TCCGCGTTACATAACTTACGGTAAATGGCCCGCCTGGCTGACCGCCCAACGACCCCCGCCCATTGACGTC
AATAATGACGTATGTTCCCATAGTAACGCCAATAGGGACTTTCCATTGACGTCAATGGGTGGAGTATTTA
CGGTAAACTGCCCACTTGGCAGTACATCAAGTGTATCATATGCCAAGTACGCCCCCTATTGACGTCAATG
ACGGTAAATGGCCCGCCTGGCATTATGCCCAGTACATGACCTTATGGGACTTTCCTACTTGGCAGTACAT
CTACGTATTAGTCATCGCTATTACCATGGTGATGCGGTTTTGGCAGTACATCAATGGGCGTGGATAGCGG
TTTGACTCACGGGGATTTCCAAGTCTCCACCCCATTGACGTCAATGGGAGTTTGTTTTGGCACCAAAATC
AACGGGACTTTCCAAAATGTCGTAACAACTCCGCCCCATTGACGCAAATGGGCGGTAGGCGTGTACGGTG
GGAGGTCTATATAAGCAGAGCTCAATAAAAGAGCCCACAACCCCTCACTCGGCGCGCCAGTCTTCCGATA
GACTGCGTCGCCCGGGTACCCGTATTCCCAATAAAGCCTCTTGCTGTTTGCATCCGAATCGTGGTCTCGC
TGTTCCTTGGGAGGGTCTCCTCTGAGTGATTGACTACCCACGACGGGGGTCTTTCATTTGGGGGCTCGTC
CGGGATTTGGAGACCCCTGCCCAGGGACCACCGACCCACCACCGGGAGGTAAGCTGGCCAGCAACTTATC
TGTGTCTGTCCGATTGTCTAGTGTCTATGTTTGATGTTATGCGCCTGCGTCTGTACTAGTTAGCTAACTA
GCTCTGTATCTGGCGGACCCGTGGTGGAACTGACGAGTTCTGAACACCCGGCCGCAACCCTGGGAGACGT
CCCAGGGACTTTGGGGGCCGTTTTTGTGGCCCGACCTGAGGAAGGGAGTCGATGTGGAATCCGACCCCGT
CAGGATATGTGGTTCTGGTAGGAGACGAGAACCTAAAACAGTTCCCGCCTCCGTCTGAATTTTTGCTTTC
GGTTTGGAACCGAAGCCGCGCGTCTTGTCTGCTGCAGCGCTGCAGCATCGTTCTGTGTTGTCTCTGTCTG
ACTGTGTTTCTGTATTTGTCTGAAAATTAGGGCCAGACTGTTACCACTCCCTTAAGTTTGACCTTAGGTC
ACTGGAAAGATGTCGAGCGGATCGCTCACAACCAGTCGGTAGATGTCAAGAAGAGACGTTGGGTTACCTT
CTGCTCTGCAGAATGGCCAACCTTTAACGTCGGATGGCCGCGAGACGGCACCTTTAACCGAGACCTCATC
ACCCAGGTTAAGATCAAGGTCTTTTCACCTGGCCCGCATGGACACCCAGACCAGGTCCCCTACATCGTGA
CCTGGGAAGCCTTGGCTTTTGACCCCCCTCCCTGGGTCAAGCCCTTTGTACACCCTAAGCCTCCGCCTCC
TCTTCCTCCATCCGCCCCGTCTCTCCCCCTTGAACCTCCTCGTTCGACCCCGCCTCGATCCTCCCTTTAT
CCAGCCCTCACTCCTTCTCTAGGCGCCGGAATTGAAGATCATAGTTATTAATAGTAATCAATTACGGGGT
CATTAGTTCATAGCCCATATATGGAGTTCCGCGTTACATAACTTACGGTAAATGGCCCGCCTGGCTGACC
GCCCAACGACCCCCGCCCATTGACGTCAATAATGACGTATGTTCCCATAGTAACGCCAATAGGGACTTTC
CATTGACGTCAATGGGTGGAGTATTTACGGTAAACTGCCCACTTGGCAGTACATCAAGTGTATCATATGC
CAAGTACGCCCCCTATTGACGTCAATGACGGTAAATGGCCCGCCTGGCATTATGCCCAGTACATGACCTT
ATGGGACTTTCCTACTTGGCAGTACATCTACGTATTAGTCATCGCTATTACCATGGTGATGCGGTTTTGG
CAGTACATCAATGGGCGTGGATAGCGGTTTGACTCACGGGGATTTCCAAGTCTCCACCCCATTGACGTCA
ATGGGAGTTTGTTTTGGCACCAAAATCAACGGGACTTTCCAAAATGTCGTAACAACTCCGCCCCATTGAC
GCAAATGGGCGGTAGGCGTGTACGGTGGGAGGTCTATATAAGCAGAGCTGGTTTAGTGAACCGTCAGATC
CGCTAGCCGCCACCATGCCAGAAGGGCCGTTGGTGAGGAAATTTCACCATTTGGTCTCCCCCTTTGTGGG
TCAGCAGGTGGTCAAGACAGGGGGCAGCAGTAAGAAGCTACAGCCCGCCAGCCTGCAGTCTCTGTGGCTC
CAGGACACCCAGGTCCATGGAAAGAAATTATTCCTTAGATTTGATCTAGATGAAGAAATGGGGCCCCCTG
GCAGCAGCCCAACACCAGAGCCTCCACAAAAAGAAGTGCAGAAGGAAGGGGCTGCGGACCCAAAGCAGGT
CGGGGAGCCCAGCGGGCAGAAGACCCTTGATGGATCCTCACGGTCTGCAGAGCTCGTCCCCCAGGGCGAG
GATGATTCTGAGTATTTGGAGAGAGACGCCCCTGCAGGAGATGCTGGGAGGTGGCTGCGTGTCAGCTTTG
GTTTGTTTGGCAGCGTTTGGGTGAACGATTTCTCCAGAGCCAAGAAAGCCAACAAGAGGGGGGACTGGAG
GGACCCTTCCCCGAGGTTGGTCCTGCACTTTGGTGGTGGTGGCTTCCTGGCATTTTATAATTGTCAGTTG
TCTTGGAGCTCTTCCCCAGTGGTCACACCCACCTGTGACATCCTGTCTGAGAAGTTCCATCGAGGACAAG
CCTTAGAAGCTCTAGGCCAGGCTCAGCCTGTCTGCTATACACTGCTGGACCAGAGATACTTCTCAGGGCT
AGGGAACATCATTAAGAATGAAGCCTTGTACAGAGCTGGGATCCATCCCCTTTCTCTCGGTTCAGTCCTG
AGTGCCTCGCGTCGGGAGGTCCTGGTGGATCACGTGGTGGAGTTCAGTACAGCCTGGCTGCAGGGCAAGT
TCCAAGGCAGACCGCAGCACACACAGGTCTACCAGAAAGAACAGTGCCCTGCTGGCCACCAGGTCATGAA
GGAGGCGTTTGGGCCCGAAGATGGGTTACAGAGGCTCACCTGGTGGTGCCCGCAGTGCCAGCCCCAGTTG
TCAGAGGAGCCAGAGCAGTGCCAGTTCTCCGGCGGAGGATCGTCGACGGTACCGCGGGCCCGGGATCCAC
CGGTCATGGTGAGCAAGGGCGAGGAGGATAACATGGCCATCATCAAGGAGTTCATGCGCTTCAAGGTGCA
CATGGAGGGCTCCGTGAACGGCCACGAGTTCGAGATCGAGGGCGAGGGCGAGGGCCGCCCCTACGAGGGC
ACCCAGACCGCCAAGCTGAAGGTGACCAAGGGTGGCCCCCTGCCCTTCGCCTGGGACATCCTGTCCCCTC
AGTTCATGTACGGCTCCAAGGCCTACGTGAAGCACCCCGCCGACATCCCCGACTACTTGAAGCTGTCCTT
CCCCGAGGGCTTCAAGTGGGAGCGCGTGATGAACTTCGAGGACGGCGGCGTGGTGACCGTGACCCAGGAC
TCCTCCCTGCAGGACGGCGAGTTCATCTACAAGGTGAAGCTGCGCGGCACCAACTTCCCCTCCGACGGCC
CCGTAATGCAGAAGAAGACCATGGGCTGGGAGGCCTCCTCCGAGCGGATGTACCCCGAGGACGGCGCCCT
GAAGGGCGAGATCAAGCAGAGGCTGAAGCTGAAGGACGGCGGCCACTACGACGCTGAGGTCAAGACCACC
TACAAGGCCAAGAAGCCCGTGCAGCTGCCCGGCGCCTACAACGTCAACATCAAGTTGGACATCACCTCCC
ACAACGAGGACTACACCATCGTGGAACAGTACGAACGCGCCGAGGGCCGCCACTCCACCGGCGGCATGGA
CGAGCTGTACAAGTGAGCGGCCGCGACTCTAGATAATTCTACCGGGTAGGGGAGGCGCTTTTCCCAAGGC
AGTCTGGAGCATGCGCTTTAGCAGCCCCGCTGGGCACTTGGCGCTACACAAGTGGCCTCTGGCCTCGCAC
ACATTCCACATCCACCGGTAGGCGCCAACCGGCTCCGTTCTTTGGTGGCCCCTTCGCGCCACCTTCTACT
CCTCCCCTAGTCAGGAAGTTCCCCCCCGCCCCGCAGCTCGCGTCGTGCAGGACGTGACAAATGGAAGTAG
CACGTCTCACTAGTCTCGTGCAGATGGACAGCACCGCTGAGCAATGGAAGCGGGTAGGCCTTTGGGGCAG
CGGCCAATAGCAGCTTTGCTCCTTCGCTTTCTGGGCTCAGAGGCTGGGAAGGGGTGGGTCCGGGGGCGGG
CTCAGGGGCGGGCTCAGGGGCGGGGCGGGCGCCCGAAGGTCCTCCGGAGGCCCGGCATTCTGCACGCTTC
AAAAGCGCACGTCTGCCGCGCTGTTCTCCTCTTCCTCATCTCCGGGCCTTTCGACCTGCAGCCCAAGCTT
ACCATGACCGAGTACAAGCCCACGGTGCGCCTCGCCACCCGCGACGACGTCCCCAGGGCCGTACGCACCC
TCGCCGCCGCGTTCGCCGACTACCCCGCCACGCGCCACACCGTCGATCCGGACCGCCACATCGAGCGGGT
CACCGAGCTGCAAGAACTCTTCCTCACGCGCGTCGGGCTCGACATCGGCAAGGTGTGGGTCGCGGACGAC
GGCGCCGCGGTGGCGGTCTGGACCACGCCGGAGAGCGTCGAAGCGGGGGCGGTGTTCGCCGAGATCGGCC
CGCGCATGGCCGAGTTGAGCGGTTCCCGGCTGGCCGCGCAGCAACAGATGGAAGGCCTCCTGGCGCCGCA
CCGGCCCAAGGAGCCCGCGTGGTTCCTGGCCACCGTCGGCGTCTCGCCCGACCACCAGGGCAAGGGTCTG
GGCAGCGCCGTCGTGCTCCCCGGAGTGGAGGCGGCCGAGCGCGCCGGGGTGCCCGCCTTCCTGGAGACCT
CCGCGCCCCGCAACCTCCCCTTCTACGAGCGGCTCGGCTTCACCGTCACCGCCGACGTCGAGGTGCCCGA
AGGACCGCGCACCTGGTGCATGACCCGCAAGCCCGGTGCCTGACGCCCGCCCCACGACCCGCAGCGCCCG
ACCGAAAGGAGCGCACGACCCCATGCATCGGCGTCTCGATCGAGATATCAGTGGTCCAGGCTCTAGTTTT
GACTCAACAATATCACCAGCTGAAGCCTATAGAGTACGAGCCATAGATAAAATAAAAGATTTTATTTAGT
CTCCAGAAAAAGGGGGGAATGAAAGACCCCACCTGTAGGTTTGGCAAGCTACTAGCTTAAGTAACGCCAT
TTTGCAAGGCATGGAAAAATACATAACTGAGAATAGAGAAGTTCAGATCAAGGTCAGGAACAGATGGAAC
AGGGTCGATCGACCCTAGAGAACCATCAGATGTTTCCAGGGTGCCCCAAGGACCTGAAATGACCCTGTGC
CTTATTTGAACTAACCAATCAGTTCGCTTCTCGCTTCTGTTCGCGCGCTTCTGCTCCCCGAGCTCAATAA
AAGAGCCCACAACCCCTCACTCGGGGCGCCAGTCCTCCGATTGACTGAGTCGCCCGGGTACCCGTGTATC
CAATAAACCCTCTTGCAGTTGCATCCGACTTGTGGTCTCGCTGTTCCTTGGGAGGGTCTCCTCTGAGTGA
TTGACTACCCGTCAGCGGGGGTCTTTCATTTGGGGGCTCGTCCGGGATCGGGAGACCCCTGCCCAGGGAC
CACCGACCCACCACCGGGAGGTAAGCTGGCTGCCTCGCGCGTTTCGGTGATGACGGTGAAAACCTCTGAC
ACATGCAGCTCCCGGAGACGGTCACAGCTTGTCTGTAAGCGGATGCCGGGAGCAGACAAGCCCGTCAGGG
CGCGTCAGCGGGTGTTGGCGGGTGTCGGGGCGCAGCCATGACCCAGTCACGTAGCGATAGCGGAGTGTAG
ATCCGGCTGTGGAATGTGTGTCAGTTAGGGTGTGGAAAGTCCCCAGGCTCCCCAGCAGGCAGAAGTATGC
AAAGCATGCATCTCAATTAGTCAGCAACCAGGTGTGGAAAGTCCCCAGGCTCCCCAGCAGGCAGAAGTAT
GCAAAGCATGCATCTCAATTAGTCAGCAACCATAGTCCCGCCCCTAACTCCGCCCATCCCGCCCCTAACT
CCGCCCAGTTCCGCCCATTCTCCGCCCCATGGCTGACTAATTTTTTTTATTTATGCAGAGGCCGAGGCCG
CCTCGGCCTCTGAGCTATTCCAGAAGTAGTGAGGAGGCTTTTTTGGAGGCCTAGGCTTTTGCAAAAAGCT
TACTGGCTTAACTATGCGGCATCAGAGCAGATTGTACTGAGAGTGCACCATATGCGGTGTGAAATACCGC
ACAGATGCGTAAGGAGAAAATACCGCATCAGGCGCTCTTCCGCTTCCTCGCTCACTGACTCGCTGCGCTC
GGTCGTTCGGCTGCGGCGAGCGGTATCAGCTCACTCAAAGGCGGTAATACGGTTATCCACAGAATCAGGG
GATAACGCAGGAAAGAACATGTGAGCAAAAGGCCAGCAAAAGGCCAGGAACCGTAAAAAGGCCGCGTTGC
TGGCGTTTTTCCATAGGCTCCGCCCCCCTGACGAGCATCACAAAAATCGACGCTCAAGTCAGAGGTGGCG
AAACCCGACAGGACTATAAAGATACCAGGCGTTTCCCCCTGGAAGCTCCCTCGTGCGCTCTCCTGTTCCG
ACCCTGCCGCTTACCGGATACCTGTCCGCCTTTCTCCCTTCGGGAAGCGTGGCGCTTTCTCATAGCTCAC
GCTGTAGGTATCTCAGTTCGGTGTAGGTCGTTCGCTCCAAGCTGGGCTGTGTGCACGAACCCCCCGTTCA
GCCCGACCGCTGCGCCTTATCCGGTAACTATCGTCTTGAGTCCAACCCGGTAAGACACGACTTATCGCCA
CTGGCAGCAGCCACTGGTAACAGGATTAGCAGAGCGAGGTATGTAGGCGGTGCTACAGAGTTCTTGAAGT
GGTGGCCTAACTACGGCTACACTAGAAGGACAGTATTTGGTATCTGCGCTCTGCTGAAGCCAGTTACCTT
CGGAAAAAGAGTTGGTAGCTCTTGATCCGGCAAACAAACCACCGCTGGTAGCGGTGGTTTTTTTGTTTGC
AAGCAGCAGATTACGCGCAGAAAAAAAGGATCTCAAGAAGATCCTTTGATCTTTTCTACGGGGTCTGACG
CTCAGTGGAACGAAAACTCACGTTAAGGGATTTTGGTCATGAGATTATCAAAAAGGATCTTCACCTAGAT
CCTTTTAAATTAAAAATGAAGTTTTAAATCAATCTAAAGTATATATGAGTAAACTTGGTCTGACAGTTAC
CAATGCTTAATCAGTGAGGCACCTATCTCAGCGATCTGTCTATTTCGTTCATCCATAGTTGCCTGACTCC
CCGTCGTGTAGATAACTACGATACGGGAGGGCTTACCATCTGGCCCCAGTGCTGCAATGATACCGCGAGA
CCCACGCTCACCGGCTCCAGATTTATCAGCAATAAACCAGCCAGCCGGAAGGGCCGAGCGCAGAAGTGGT
CCTGCAACTTTATCCGCCTCCATCCAGTCTATTAATTGTTGCCGGGAAGCTAGAGTAAGTAGTTCGCCAG
TTAATAGTTTGCGCAACGTTGTTGCCATTGCTGCAGGCATCGTGGTGTCACGCTCGTCGTTTGGTATGGC
TTCATTCAGCTCCGGTTCCCAACGATCAAGGCGAGTTACATGATCCCCCATGTTGTGCAAAAAAGCGGTT
AGCTCCTTCGGTCCTCCGATCGTTGTCAGAAGTAAGTTGGCCGCAGTGTTATCACTCATGGTTATGGCAG
CACTGCATAATTCTCTTACTGTCATGCCATCCGTAAGATGCTTTTCTGTGACTGGTGAGTACTCAACCAA
GTCATTCTGAGAATAGTGTATGCGGCGACCGAGTTGCTCTTGCCCGGCGTCAACACGGGATAATACCGCG
CCACATAGCAGAACTTTAAAAGTGCTCATCATTGGAAAACGTTCTTCGGGGCGAAAACTCTCAAGGATCT
TACCGCTGTTGAGATCCAGTTCGATGTAACCCACTCGTGCACCCAACTGATCTTCAGCATCTTTTACTTT
CACCAGCGTTTCTGGGTGAGCAAAAACAGGAAGGCAAAATGCCGCAAAAAAGGGAATAAGGGCGACACGG
AAATGTTGAATACTCATACTCTTCCTTTTTCAATATTATTGAAGCATTTATCAGGGTTATTGTCTCATGA
GCGGATACATATTTGAATGTATTTAGAAAAATAAACAAATAGGGGTTCCGCGCACATTTCCCCGAAAAGT
GCCACCTGACGTCTAAGAAACCATTATTATCATGACATTAACCTATAAAAATAGGCGTATCACGAGGCCC
TTTCGTCTTCAAGAATTAGCTTGGCCATTGCATACGTTGTATCCATATCATAATATGTACATTTATATTG
GCTCATGTCCAACATTACCGCCATGTTGACATTGATTATTGACTAGTTATTAATAGTAATCAATTACGGG
GTCATTAGTTCATAGCCCATATATGGAGT
Features (pLannotate 1.2.2; 21 found; start..end, strand, type, name):
    309..512     +  promoter       CMV promoter: human cytomegalovirus (CMV) immediate early promoter
    513..688     +  LTR            5' LTR (truncated): truncated long terminal repeat from Moloney murine sarcoma virus
    810..1084    +  misc_feature   MESV Ψ (fragment): packaging signal of murine embryonic stem cell virus
   1151..1567    +  CDS            gag (truncated): truncated Moloney murine leukemia virus (MMLV) gag gene lacking the start codon
   1642..1945    +  enhancer       CMV enhancer: human cytomegalovirus immediate early enhancer
   1946..2149    +  promoter       CMV promoter: human cytomegalovirus (CMV) immediate early promoter
   2185..3180    +  CDS            NEIL2: NEIL2_HUMAN - Experimental evidence at protein level: Swiss-Prot protein existence level 1. Involved in base excision repair of DNA damaged by oxidation or by mutagenic agents. Has DNA glycosylase activity towards 5- hydroxyuracil and other oxidized derivatives of cytosine with a preference for mismatched double-stranded DNA (DNA bubbles). Has low or no DNA glycosylase activity towards thymine glycol, 2-hydroxyadenine, hypoxanthine and 8-oxoguanine. Has AP (apurinic/apyrimidinic) lyase activity and introduces nicks in the DNA strand. Cleaves the DNA backbone by beta-delta elimination to genera
   3192..3224    +  misc_feature   MCS (fragment): multiple cloning site
   3226..3933    +  CDS            mCherry: mCherry is a basic (constitutively fluorescent) red fluorescent protein published in 2004, derived from Discosoma sp.. It is reported to be a very rapidly-maturing monomer with low acid sensitivity.
   3964..4463    +  promoter       PGK promoter: mouse phosphoglycerate kinase 1 promoter
   4484..5083    +  CDS            PuroR: puromycin N-acetyltransferase; pac from Streptomyces alboniger; confers resistance to puromycin
   5154..5226    +  CDS            env (fragment): murine leukemia virus gPr80 envelope polyprotein precursor; env; proteolytically cleaved into gp70SU and p15TM subunits
   5268..5700    +  LTR            3' LTR (ΔU3): self-inactivating 3' long terminal repeat (LTR) from Moloney murine leukemia virus
   5769..5809    +  CDS            rop (fragment): Rop protein, which maintains plasmids at low copy number; rop
   5911..5949    +  misc_feature   bom (fragment): basis of mobility region from pBR322
   5966..6295    +  promoter       SV40 promoter: SV40 enhancer and early promoter
   6301..6402    +  misc_feature   bom (fragment): basis of mobility region from pBR322
   6588..7176    -  rep_origin     ori: high-copy-number ColE1/pMB1/pBR322/pUC origin of replication
   7347..8207    -  CDS            AmpR: β-lactamase; bla; confers resistance to ampicillin, carbenicillin, and related antibiotics
   8208..8312    -  promoter       AmpR promoter: bla
   8498..308     +  enhancer       CMV enhancer (across the origin): human cytomegalovirus immediate early enhancer
