[The description below was written by a language model from this plasmid's Addgene catalogue record and pLannotate feature annotations shown in this document.]
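Description:
NEIL2-mCherry is a self-inactivating gammaretroviral expression vector built on the pRetroQ-C1 backbone, designed to deliver a fluorescently tagged human NEIL2 into mammalian cells. In bacteria the 8.6 kb plasmid is maintained through a high-copy ColE1/pUC-type origin and selected with ampicillin via the β-lactamase gene. The viral portion begins with a hybrid 5' end in which a CMV enhancer/promoter is fused to a truncated murine sarcoma virus LTR, driving strong transcription of the viral genomic RNA in packaging cells. It is followed by a packaging signal and a truncated, start-codon-deficient gag fragment that support encapsidation. The 3' LTR carries a U3 deletion, so after reverse transcription and integration the LTR promoter activity is lost and expression depends on the internal promoters.

Between the LTRs, an internal CMV enhancer/promoter drives the human NEIL2 open reading frame, joined through a short remnant of the multiple cloning site to mCherry at its C terminus. NEIL2 is a DNA glycosylase/AP lyase of the base excision repair pathway that acts on oxidized cytosine derivatives, particularly in bubble-like DNA structures. The monomeric red fluorescent tag allows its expression and localization to be followed in live or fixed cells. Downstream, a mouse PGK promoter drives puromycin N-acetyltransferase, permitting selection of stably transduced cells. An SV40 promoter element and small pBR322-derived fragments lie in the plasmid backbone outside the viral cassette. The construct is suited to producing retrovirus for stable NEIL2-mCherry expression, and it was deposited with a study of DNA repair regulation by D-type cyclins.
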