Addgene plasmid #215134: NEIL2-mCherry
Purpose: Expresses NEIL2-mCherry in mammalian cells from a retroviral vector.
Depositing lab: Michele Pagano. Depositing organization: NYU Grossman School of Medicine. Publication: CDK-independent role of D-type cyclins in regulating DNA mismatch repair. Rona G, Miwatani-Minter B, Zhang Q, Goldberg HV, Kerzhnerman MA, Howard JB, Simoneschi D, Lane E, Hobbs JW, Sassani E, Wang AA, Keegan S, Laverty DJ, Piett CG, Pongor LS, Xu ML, Andrade J, Thomas A, Sicinski P, Askenazi M, Ueberheide B, Fenyo D, Nagel ZD, Pagano M. Mol Cell. 2024 Feb 29:S1097-2765(24)00129-1. doi: 10.1016/j.molcel.2024.02.010. PubMed 38458201.
Backbone
  Vector backbone: pRetroQ-C1
  Backbone manufacturer: Takara Bio
  Vector type: Mammalian Expression, Retroviral
  Selectable markers: Puromycin
Growth in bacteria
  Bacterial resistance: Ampicillin, 100 μg/mL
  Growth temperature: 37°C
  Growth strain: NEB Stable
  Copy number: High Copy
Gene/Insert
  Gene/Insert name: NEIL2
  Species: H. sapiens (human)
  Entrez Gene: NEIL2 (a.k.a. NEH2, NEI2)
  Promoter: CMV
  Tag / fusion protein: mCherry (C terminal on insert)
  Cloning method: Unknown
  Sequencing primers: 5′ mCherry_FWR; 3′ PGK_REV
Terms and licenses: Academic/Nonprofit Terms; Industry Terms: Not Available to Industry
How to cite: NEIL2-mCherry was a gift from Michele Pagano (Addgene plasmid # 215134 ; http://n2t.net/addgene:215134 ; RRID:Addgene_215134)
